>Addgene plasmid #136448 | pcDNA3-HCMVgH (Merlin) | depositor full sequence | sequence record 263255 | pcDNA3-HCMVgH (Merlin) sequence 7582 bps
GCTAGCGCCACCATGCGACCAGGCCTCCCCAGTTACCTCATTATTCTTGCAGTGTGTCTTTTCTCACATT
TGCTGTCCAGTCGATACGGGGCCGAAGCGGTTAGCGAACCGCTCGATAAGGCCTTTCATCTTTTGCTTAA
TACCTATGGGCGCCCCATAAGATTCCTTAGGGAGAACACCACCCAATGTACGTACAATTCTTCACTCCGG
AACTCCACCGTCGTAAGGGAAAATGCGATTTCATTTAACTTTTTTCAATCCTATAACCAGTATTATGTCT
TTCACATGCCGAGATGTTTGTTCGCGGGTCCCTTGGCTGAACAGTTCCTTAACCAGGTGGATCTCACAGA
GACCCTTGAGCGCTATCAGCAGCGACTCAATACATACGCACTCGTTTCCAAGGACCTTGCCAGCTACAGG
AGCTTCTCTCAACAACTGAAGGCTCAGGATTCCTTGGGAGAACAGCCTACAACTGTCCCCCCACCAATAG
ATTTGAGTATCCCGCATGTCTGGATGCCCCCACAGACTACACCGCACGGGTGGACAGAATCACACACTAC
CTCAGGACTTCACCGGCCGCACTTTAACCAGACGTGTATCCTGTTTGATGGTCACGACTTGTTGTTCTCC
ACGGTTACCCCATGCCTGCATCAGGGATTCTATCTCATTGATGAACTTAGGTACGTTAAAATTACTCTTA
CAGAAGACTTTTTTGTGGTAACGGTTTCCATAGATGATGACACCCCCATGTTGCTGATTTTTGGACATCT
GCCGCGAGTTCTGTTTAAGGCACCGTACCAACGAGACAATTTCATACTTCGGCAGACCGAGAAACACGAG
TTGCTGGTACTTGTGAAGAAGGACCAACTTAACCGCCATTCATATCTGAAAGATCCGGACTTCCTCGACG
CTGCTTTGGACTTCAATTACTTGGATCTTAGTGCGCTGTTGAGAAACTCATTCCATCGATACGCTGTTGA
TGTGTTGAAATCTGGCCGGTGTCAAATGCTTGATCGGCGGACCGTGGAGATGGCTTTTGCGTACGCGCTT
GCACTCTTCGCTGCGGCACGGCAGGAGGAAGCGGGCGCACAAGTATCCGTACCCAGAGCACTGGACCGCC
AAGCAGCTCTCCTCCAAATTCAAGAATTCATGATTACCTGTCTCAGTCAGACGCCGCCACGCACTACGTT
GCTCTTGTATCCAACTGCGGTGGATCTCGCAAAGCGCGCTCTCTGGACACCTAATCAAATAACGGACATT
ACTTCACTCGTGCGCCTCGTCTATATCCTTAGTAAACAAAATCAACAGCACCTGATACCGCAATGGGCAC
TCCGCCAAATTGCCGATTTTGCCTTGAAGCTGCACAAGACACATCTCGCTAGTTTTCTGAGTGCATTTGC
CCGCCAGGAACTTTATCTGATGGGTTCCCTGGTACACTCAATGCTCGTACACACTACAGAACGCAGGGAA
ATATTCATAGTCGAAACGGGCTTGTGTAGCTTGGCAGAACTCAGTCATTTTACACAGCTGCTTGCTCACC
CACACCATGAATATCTGTCCGATCTCTACACTCCGTGTAGTTCATCAGGCAGAAGGGACCACAGCCTCGA
ACGGTTGACCCGCCTCTTTCCCGATGCTACGGTGCCCGCCACCGTCCCAGCTGCCCTCTCCATCTTGTCC
ACTATGCAACCGAGCACTCTCGAAACTTTTCCCGACCTGTTCTGTCTCCCGCTCGGGGAGTCATTTTCTG
CACTGACTGTATCAGAGCATGTGTCTTACATTGTCACGAATCAATATCTCATAAAGGGAATCAGCTATCC
TGTCAGTACGACTGTAGTCGGCCAGAGTCTCATCATAACACAAACTGATAGTCAAACTAAGTGTGAACTT
ACTAGAAACATGCACACTACACACTCTATCACAGTTGCGCTCAACATCAGCCTTGAAAACTGCGCATTTT
GTCAATCCGCTTTGTTGGAATATGATGACACCCAGGGAGTTATCAATATAATGTACATGCATGACAGCGA
TGACGTTCTCTTCGCTCTTGATCCTTATAACGAAGTCGTGGTCAGTTCACCGCGCACGCACTATCTGATG
CTTCTTAAGAACGGTACCGTGCTCGAAGTTACTGACGTAGTGGTGGACGCGACGGATTCCCGGTTGTTGA
TGATGAGCGTCTACGCCCTTTCAGCTATTATTGGTATCTATCTCTTGTATCGGATGCTCAAGACCTGTTG
ATAACTCGAGTCTAGAGGGCCCGTTTAAACCCGCTGATCAGCCTCGACTGTGCCTTCTAGTTGCCAGCCA
TCTGTTGTTTGCCCCTCCCCCGTGCCTTCCTTGACCCTGGAAGGTGCCACTCCCACTGTCCTTTCCTAAT
AAAATGAGGAAATTGCATCGCATTGTCTGAGTAGGTGTCATTCTATTCTGGGGGGTGGGGTGGGGCAGGA
CAGCAAGGGGGAGGATTGGGAAGACAATAGCAGGCATGCTGGGGATGCGGTGGGCTCTATGGCTTCTGAG
GCGGAAAGAACCAGCTGGGGCTCTAGGGGGTATCCCC
[124 nt withheld, positions 2558-2681]
C
[91 nt withheld, positions 2683-2773]
A
[49 nt withheld, positions 2775-2823]
CCTTTGACGTTGGAGTCCACGTTCTTT
[37 nt withheld, positions 2851-2887]
ACCCTATCTCGGTCTATTCTTTTGATTTATAAGGGATTTTGCCGATTTCGGCCTATTGGTTAAAAAATGA
GCTGATTTAACAAAAATTTAACGCGAATTAATTCTGTGGAATGTGTGTCAGTTAGGGTGTGGAAAGTCCC
CAGGCTCCCCAGCAGGCAGAAGTATGCAAAGCATGCATCTCAATTAGTCAGCAACCAGGTGTGGAAAGTC
CCCAGGCTCCCCAGCAGGCAGAAGTATGCAAAGCATGCATCTCAATTAGTCAGCAACCATAGTCCCGCCC
CTAACTCCGCCCATCCCGCCCCTAACTCCGCCCAGTTCCGCCCATTCTCCGCCCCATGGCTGACTAATTT
TTTTTATTTATGCAGAGGCCGAGGCCGCCTCTGCCTCTGAGCTATTCCAGAAGTAGTGAGGAGGCTTTTT
TGGAGGCCTAGGCTTTTGCAAAAAGCTCCCGGGAGCTTGTATATCCATTTTCGGATCTGATCAAGAGACA
GGATGAGGATCGTTTCGCATGATTGAACAAGATGGATTGCACGCAGGTTCTCCGGCCGCTTGGGTGGAGA
GGCTATTCGGCTATGACTGGGCACAACAGACAATCGGCTGCTCTGATGCCGCCGTGTTCCGGCTGTCAGC
GCAGGGGCGCCCGGTTCTTTTTGTCAAGACCGACCTGTCCGGTGCCCTGAATGAACTGCAGGACGAGGCA
GCGCGGCTATCGTGGCTGGCCACGACGGGCGTTCCTTGCGCAGCTGTGCTCGACGTTGTCACTGAAGCGG
GAAGGGACTGGCTGCTATTGGGCGAAGTGCCGGGGCAGGATCTCCTGTCATCTCACCTTGCTCCTGCCGA
GAAAGTATCCATCATGGCTGATGCAATGCGGCGGCTGCATACGCTTGATCCGGCTACCTGCCCATTCGAC
CACCAAGCGAAACATCGCATCGAGCGAGCACGTACTCGGATGGAAGCCGGTCTTGTCGATCAGGATGATC
TGGACGAAGAGCATCAGGGGCTCGCGCCAGCCGAACTGTTCGCCAGGCTCAAGGCGCGCATGCCCGACGG
CGAGGATCTCGTCGTGACCCATGGCGATGCCTGCTTGCCGAATATCATGGTGGAAAATGGCCGCTTTTCT
GGATTCATCGACTGTGGCCGGCTGGGTGTGGCGGACCGCTATCAGGACATAGCGTTGGCTACCCGTGATA
TTGCTGAAGAGCTTGGCGGCGAATGGGCTGACCGCTTCCTCGTGCTTTACGGTATCGCCGCTCCCGATTC
GCAGCGCATCGCCTTCTATCGCCTTCTTGACGAGTTCTTCTGAGCGGGACTCTGGGGTTCGAAATGACCG
ACCAAGCGACGCCCAACCTGCCATCACGAGATTTCGATTCCACCGCCGCCTTCTATGAAAGGTTGGGCTT
CGGAATCGTTTTCCGGGACGCCGGCTGGATGATCCTCCAGCGCGGGGATCTCATGCTGGAGTTCTTCGCC
CACCCCAACTTGTTTATTGCAGCTTATAATGGTTACAAATAAAGCAATAGCATCACAAATTTCACAAATA
AAGCATTTTTTTCACTGCATTCTAGTTGTGGTTTGTCCAAACTCATCAATGTATCTTATCATGTCTGTAT
ACCGTCGACCTCTAGCTAGAGCTTGGCGTAATCATGGTCATAGCTGTTTCCTGTGTGAAATTGTTATCCG
CTCACAATTCCACACAACATACGAGCCGGAAGCATAAAGTGTAAAGCCTGGGGTGCCTAATGAGTGAGCT
AACTCACATTAATTGCGTTGCGCTCACTGCCCGCTTTCCAGTCGGGAAACCTGTCGTGCCAGCTGCATTA
ATGAATCGGCCAACGCGCGGGGAGAGGCGGTTTGCGTATTGGGCGCTCTTCCGCTTCCTCGCTCACTGAC
TCGCTGCGCTCGGTCGTTCGGCTGCGGCGAGCGGTATCAGCTCACTCAAAGGCGGTAATACGGTTATCCA
CAGAATCAGGGGATAACGCAGGAAAGAACATGTGAGCAAAAGGCCAGCAAAAGGCCAGGAACCGTAAAAA
GGCCGCGTTGCTGGCGTTTTTCCATAGGCTCCGCCCCCCTGACGAGCATCACAAAAATCGACGCTCAAGT
CAGAGGTGGCGAAACCCGACAGGACTATAAAGATACCAGGCGTTTCCCCCTGGAAGCTCCCTCGTGCGCT
CTCCTGTTCCGACCCTGCCGCTTACCGGATACCTGTCCGCCTTTCTCCCTTCGGGAAGCGTGGCGCTTTC
TCATAGCTCACGCTGTAGGTATCTCAGTTCGGTGTAGGTCGTTCGCTCCAAGCTGGGCTGTGTGCACGAA
CCCCCCGTTCAGCCCGACCGCTGCGCCTTATCCGGTAACTATCGTCTTGAGTCCAACCCGGTAAGACACG
ACTTATCGCCACTGGCAGCAGCCACTGGTAACAGGATTAGCAGAGCGAGGTATGTAGGCGGTGCTACAGA
GTTCTTGAAGTGGTGGCCTAACTACGGCTACACTAGAAGAACAGTATTTGGTATCTGCGCTCTGCTGAAG
CCAGTTACCTTCGGAAAAAGAGTTGGTAGCTCTTGATCCGGCAAACAAACCACCGCTGGTAGCGGTTTTT
TTGTTTGCAAGCAGCAGATTACGCGCAGAAAAAAAGGATCTCAAGAAGATCCTTTGATCTTTTCTACGGG
GTCTGACGCTCAGTGGAACGAAAACTCACGTTAAGGGATTTTGGTCATGAGATTATCAAAAAGGATCTTC
ACCTAGATCCTTTTAAATTAAAAATGAAGTTTTAAATCAATCTAAAGTATATATGAGTAAACTTGGTCTG
ACAGTTACCAATGCTTAATCAGTGAGGCACCTATCTCAGCGATCTGTCTATTTCGTTCATCCATAGTTGC
CTGACTCCCCGTCGTGTAGATAACTACGATACGGGAGGGCTTACCATCTGGCCCCAGTGCTGCAATGATA
CCGCGAGACCCACGCTCACCGGCTCCAGATTTATCAGCAATAAACCAGCCAGCCGGAAGGGCCGAGCGCA
GAAGTGGTCCTGCAACTTTATCCGCCTCCATCCAGTCTATTAATTGTTGCCGGGAAGCTAGAGTAAGTAG
TTCGCCAGTTAATAGTTTGCGCAACGTTGTTGCCATTGCTACAGGCATCGTGGTGTCACGCTCGTCGTTT
GGTATGGCTTCATTCAGCTCCGGTTCCCAACGATCAAGGCGAGTTACATGATCCCCCATGTTGTGCAAAA
AAGCGGTTAGCTCCTTCGGTCCTCCGATCGTTGTCAGAAGTAAGTTGGCCGCAGTGTTATCACTCATGGT
TATGGCAGCACTGCATAATTCTCTTACTGTCATGCCATCCGTAAGATGCTTTTCTGTGACTGGTGAGTAC
TCAACCAAGTCATTCTGAGAATAGTGTATGCGGCGACCGAGTTGCTCTTGCCCGGCGTCAATACGGGATA
ATACCGCGCCACATAGCAGAACTTTAAAAGTGCTCATCATTGGAAAACGTTCTTCGGGGCGAAAACTCTC
AAGGATCTTACCGCTGTTGAGATCCAGTTCGATGTAACCCACTCGTGCACCCAACTGATCTTCAGCATCT
TTTACTTTCACCAGCGTTTCTGGGTGAGCAAAAACAGGAAGGCAAAATGCCGCAAAAAAGGGAATAAGGG
CGACACGGAAATGTTGAATACTCATACTCTTCCTTTTTCAATATTATTGAAGCATTTATCAGGGTTATTG
TCTCATGAGCGGATACATATTTGAATGTATTTAGAAAAATAAACAAATAGGGGTTCCGCGCACATTTCCC
CGAAAAGTGCCACCTGACGTCGACGGATCGGGAGATCTCCCGATCCCCTATGGTGCACTCTCAGTACAAT
CTGCTCTGATGCCGCATAGTTAAGCCAGTATCTGCTCCCTGCTTGTGTGTTGGAGGTCGCTGAGTAGTGC
GCGAGCAAAATTTAAGCTACAACAAGGCAAGGCTTGACCGACAATTGCATGAAGAATCTGCTTAGGGTTA
GGCGTTTTGCGCTGCTTCGCGATGTACGGGCCAGATATACGCGTTGACATTGATTATTGACTAGTTATTA
ATAGTAATCAATTACGGGGTCATTAGTTCATAGCCCATATATGGAGTTCCGCGTTACATAACTTACGGTA
AATGGCCCGCCTGGCTGACCGCCCAACGACCCCCGCCCATTGACGTCAATAATGACGTATGTTCCCATAG
TAACGCCAATAGGGACTTTCCATTGACGTCAATGGGTGGAGTATTTACGGTAAACTGCCCACTTGGCAGT
ACATCAAGTGTATCATATGCCAAGTACGCCCCCTATTGACGTCAATGACGGTAAATGGCCCGCCTGGCAT
TATGCCCAGTACATGACCTTATGGGACTTTCCTACTTGGCAGTACATCTACGTATTAGTCATCGCTATTA
CCATGGTGATGCGGTTTTGGCAGTACATCAATGGGCGTGGATAGCGGTTTGACTCACGGGGATTTCCAAG
TCTCCACCCCATTGACGTCAATGGGAGTTTGTTTTGGCACCAAAATCAACGGGACTTTCCAAAATGTCGT
AACAACTCCGCCCCATTGACGCAAATGGGCGGTAGGCGTGTACGGTGGGAGGTCTATATAAGCAGAGCTC
TCTGGCTAACTAGAGAACCCACTGCTTACTGGCTTATCGAAATTAATACGACTCACTATAGGGAGACCCA
AGCTG
Features (pLannotate 1.2.2; 20 found; start..end, strand, type, name):
     13..2238    +  CDS            gH: GH_HCMVM - Also known as UL75. Experimental evidence at protein level: Swiss-Prot protein existence level 1. The heterodimer glycoprotein H-glycoprotein L is required for the fusion of viral and plasma membranes leading to virus entry into the host cell. Following initial binding to host receptor, membrane fusion is mediated by the fusion machinery composed of gB and the heterodimer gH/gL. May also be involved in the fusion between the virion envelope and the outer nuclear membrane during virion morphogenesis (By similarity). In human cytomegalovirus, forms two distincts complexes to mediate v
   2288..2512    +  polyA_signal   bGH poly(A) signal: bovine growth hormone polyadenylation signal
   2516..2537    +  promoter       SV40 promoter (fragment): SV40 enhancer and early promoter
   2558..2986    +  rep_origin     f1 ori (sequence partly withheld): f1 bacteriophage origin of replication; arrow indicates direction of (+) strand synthesis
   3000..3329    +  promoter       SV40 promoter: SV40 enhancer and early promoter
   3396..4187    +  CDS            neo: KKA2_KLEPN - Also known as kan, nptII. Experimental evidence at protein level: Swiss-Prot protein existence level 1. Resistance to kanamycin, neomycin, paromomycin, ribostamycin, butirosin and gentamicin B. From Klebsiella pneumoniae.
   4211..4369    +  CDS            ble (fragment): BLE_KLEPN - Experimental evidence at protein level: Swiss-Prot protein existence level 1. Binding protein with a strong affinity to the bleomycin family of antibiotics. Binds to CL990; an antimitotic-antibiotic compound. From Klebsiella pneumoniae.
   4364..4485    +  polyA_signal   SV40 poly(A) signal: SV40 polyadenylation signal
   4558..4574    -  protein_bind   lac operator: The lac repressor binds to the lac operator to inhibit transcription in E. coli. This inhibition can be relieved by adding lactose or isopropyl-β-D-thiogalactopyranoside (IPTG). lac repressor encoded by lacI
   4582..4612    -  promoter       lac promoter: promoter for the E. coli lac operon
   4627..4648    -  protein_bind   CAP binding site: CAP binding activates transcription in the presence of cAMP. E. coli catabolite activator protein
   4661..4753    -  CDS            lacI (fragment): lac repressor; lacI; The lac repressor binds to the lac operator to inhibit transcription in E. coli. This inhibition can be relieved by adding lactose or isopropyl-β-D-thiogalactopyranoside (IPTG).
   4936..5521    -  rep_origin     ori: high-copy-number ColE1/pMB1/pBR322/pUC origin of replication
   5692..6552    -  CDS            AmpR: β-lactamase; bla; confers resistance to ampicillin, carbenicillin, and related antibiotics
   6553..6657    -  promoter       AmpR promoter: bla
   6716..6768    -  misc_feature   bom (fragment): basis of mobility region from pBR322
   6923..7302    +  enhancer       CMV enhancer: human cytomegalovirus immediate early enhancer
   7303..7506    +  promoter       CMV promoter: human cytomegalovirus (CMV) immediate early promoter
   7502..7535    +  LTR            5' LTR (truncated) (fragment): truncated 5' long terminal repeat (LTR) from HIV-1
   7551..7569    +  promoter       T7 promoter: promoter for bacteriophage T7 RNA polymerase
