>Addgene plasmid #136448 | pcDNA3-HCMVgH (Merlin) | addgene full sequence | sequence record 275046 | Addgene NGS Result
GACATTGATTATTGACTAGTTATTAATAGTAATCAATTACGGGGTCATTAGTTCATAGCCCATATATGGA
GTTCCGCGTTACATAACTTACGGTAAATGGCCCGCCTGGCTGACCGCCCAACGACCCCCGCCCATTGACG
TCAATAATGACGTATGTTCCCATAGTAACGCCAATAGGGACTTTCCATTGACGTCAATGGGTGGAGTATT
TACGGTAAACTGCCCACTTGGCAGTACATCAAGTGTATCATATGCCAAGTACGCCCCCTATTGACGTCAA
TGACGGTAAATGGCCCGCCTGGCATTATGCCCAGTACATGACCTTATGGGACTTTCCTACTTGGCAGTAC
ATCTACGTATTAGTCATCGCTATTACCATGGTGATGCGGTTTTGGCAGTACATCAATGGGCGTGGATAGC
GGTTTGACTCACGGGGATTTCCAAGTCTCCACCCCATTGACGTCAATGGGAGTTTGTTTTGGCACCAAAA
TCAACGGGACTTTCCAAAATGTCGTAACAACTCCGCCCCATTGACGCAAATGGGCGGTAGGCGTGTACGG
TGGGAGGTCTATATAAGCAGAGCTCTCTGGCTAACTAGAGAACCCACTGCTTACTGGCTTATCGAAATTA
ATACGACTCACTATAGGGAGACCCAAGCTGGCTAGCGCCACCATGCGACCAGGCCTCCCCAGTTACCTCA
TTATTCTTGCAGTGTGTCTTTTCTCACATTTGCTGTCCAGTCGATACGGGGCCGAAGCGGTTAGCGAACC
GCTCGATAAGGCCTTTCATCTTTTGCTTAATACCTATGGGCGCCCCATAAGATTCCTTAGGGAGAACACC
ACCCAATGTACGTACAATTCTTCACTCCGGAACTCCACCGTCGTAAGGGAAAATGCGATTTCATTTAACT
TTTTTCAATCCTATAACCAGTATTATGTCTTTCACATGCCGAGATGTTTGTTCGCGGGTCCCTTGGCTGA
ACAGTTCCTTAACCAGGTGGATCTCACAGAGACCCTTGAGCGCTATCAGCAGCGACTCAATACATACGCA
CTCGTTTCCAAGGACCTTGCCAGCTACAGGAGCTTCTCTCAACAACTGAAGGCTCAGGATTCCTTGGGAG
AACAGCCTACAACTGTCCCCCCACCAATAGATTTGAGTATCCCGCATGTCTGGATGCCCCCACAGACTAC
ACCGCACGGGTGGACAGAATCACACACTACCTCAGGACTTCACCGGCCGCACTTTAACCAGACGTGTATC
CTGTTTGATGGTCACGACTTGTTGTTCTCCACGGTTACCCCATGCCTGCATCAGGGATTCTATCTCATTG
ATGAACTTAGGTACGTTAAAATTACTCTTACAGAAGACTTTTTTGTGGTAACGGTTTCCATAGATGATGA
CACCCCCATGTTGCTGATTTTTGGACATCTGCCGCGAGTTCTGTTTAAGGCACCGTACCAACGAGACAAT
TTCATACTTCGGCAGACCGAGAAACACGAGTTGCTGGTACTTGTGAAGAAGGACCAACTTAACCGCCATT
CATATCTGAAAGATCCGGACTTCCTCGACGCTGCTTTGGACTTCAATTACTTGGATCTTAGTGCGCTGTT
GAGAAACTCATTCCATCGATACGCTGTTGATGTGTTGAAATCTGGCCGGTGTCAAATGCTTGATCGGCGG
ACCGTGGAGATGGCTTTTGCGTACGCGCTTGCACTCTTCGCTGCGGCACGGCAGGAGGAAGCGGGCGCAC
AAGTATCCGTACCCAGAGCACTGGACCGCCAAGCAGCTCTCCTCCAAATTCAAGAATTCATGATTACCTG
TCTCAGTCAGACGCCGCCACGCACTACGTTGCTCTTGTATCCAACTGCGGTGGATCTCGCAAAGCGCGCT
CTCTGGACACCTAATCAAATAACGGACATTACTTCACTCGTGCGCCTCGTCTATATCCTTAGTAAACAAA
ATCAACAGCACCTGATACCGCAATGGGCACTCCGCCAAATTGCCGATTTTGCCTTGAAGCTGCACAAGAC
ACATCTCGCTAGTTTTCTGAGTGCATTTGCCCGCCAGGAACTTTATCTGATGGGTTCCCTGGTACACTCA
ATGCTCGTACACACTACAGAACGCAGGGAAATATTCATAGTCGAAACGGGCTTGTGTAGCTTGGCAGAAC
TCAGTCATTTTACACAGCTGCTTGCTCACCCACACCATGAATATCTGTCCGATCTCTACACTCCGTGTAG
TTCATCAGGCAGAAGGGACCACAGCCTCGAACGGTTGACCCGCCTCTTTCCCGATGCTACGGTGCCCGCC
ACCGTCCCAGCTGCCCTCTCCATCTTGTCCACTATGCAACCGAGCACTCTCGAAACTTTTCCCGACCTGT
TCTGTCTCCCGCTCGGGGAGTCATTTTCTGCACTGACTGTATCAGAGCATGTGTCTTACATTGTCACGAA
TCAATATCTCATAAAGGGAATCAGCTATCCTGTCAGTACGACTGTAGTCGGCCAGAGTCTCATCATAACA
CAAACTGATAGTCAAACTAAGTGTGAACTTACTAGAAACATGCACACTACACACTCTATCACAGTTGCGC
TCAACATCAGCCTTGAAAACTGCGCATTTTGTCAATCCGCTTTGTTGGAATATGATGACACCCAGGGAGT
TATCAATATAATGTACATGCATGACAGCGATGACGTTCTCTTCGCTCTTGATCCTTATAACGAAGTCGTG
GTCAGTTCACCGCGCACGCACTATCTGATGCTTCTTAAGAACGGTACCGTGCTCGAAGTTACTGACGTAG
TGGTGGACGCGACGGATTCCCGGTTGTTGATGATGAGCGTCTACGCCCTTTCAGCTATTATTGGTATCTA
TCTCTTGTATCGGATGCTCAAGACCTGTTGATAACTCGAGTCTAGAGGGCCCGTTTAAACCCGCTGATCA
GCCTCGACTGTGCCTTCTAGTTGCCAGCCATCTGTTGTTTGCCCCTCCCCCGTGCCTTCCTTGACCCTGG
AAGGTGCCACTCCCACTGTCCTTTCCTAATAAAATGAGGAAATTGCATCGCATTGTCTGAGTAGGTGTCA
TTCTATTCTGGGGGGTGGGGTGGGGCAGGACAGCAAGGGGGAGGATTGGGAAGACAATAGCAGGCATGCT
GGGGATGCGGTGGGCTCTATGGCTTCTGAGGCGGAAAGAACCAGCTGGGGCTCTAGGGGGTATCCCC
[124 nt withheld, positions 3218-3341]
C
[91 nt withheld, positions 3343-3433]
A
[49 nt withheld, positions 3435-3483]
CCTTTGACGTTGGAGTCCACGTTCTTT
[37 nt withheld, positions 3511-3547]
ACCCTATCTCGGTCTATTCTTTTGATTTATAAGGGATTTTGCCGATTTCGGCCTATTGGTTAAAAAATGA
GCTGATTTAACAAAAATTTAACGCGAATTAATTCTGTGGAATGTGTGTCAGTTAGGGTGTGGAAAGTCCC
CAGGCTCCCCAGCAGGCAGAAGTATGCAAAGCATGCATCTCAATTAGTCAGCAACCAGGTGTGGAAAGTC
CCCAGGCTCCCCAGCAGGCAGAAGTATGCAAAGCATGCATCTCAATTAGTCAGCAACCATAGTCCCGCCC
CTAACTCCGCCCATCCCGCCCCTAACTCCGCCCAGTTCCGCCCATTCTCCGCCCCATGGCTGACTAATTT
TTTTTATTTATGCAGAGGCCGAGGCCGCCTCTGCCTCTGAGCTATTCCAGAAGTAGTGAGGAGGCTTTTT
TGGAGGCCTAGGCTTTTGCAAAAAGCTCCCGGGAGCTTGTATATCCATTTTCGGATCTGATCAAGAGACA
GGATGAGGATCGTTTCGCATGATTGAACAAGATGGATTGCACGCAGGTTCTCCGGCCGCTTGGGTGGAGA
GGCTATTCGGCTATGACTGGGCACAACAGACAATCGGCTGCTCTGATGCCGCCGTGTTCCGGCTGTCAGC
GCAGGGGCGCCCGGTTCTTTTTGTCAAGACCGACCTGTCCGGTGCCCTGAATGAACTGCAGGACGAGGCA
GCGCGGCTATCGTGGCTGGCCACGACGGGCGTTCCTTGCGCAGCTGTGCTCGACGTTGTCACTGAAGCGG
GAAGGGACTGGCTGCTATTGGGCGAAGTGCCGGGGCAGGATCTCCTGTCATCTCACCTTGCTCCTGCCGA
GAAAGTATCCATCATGGCTGATGCAATGCGGCGGCTGCATACGCTTGATCCGGCTACCTGCCCATTCGAC
CACCAAGCGAAACATCGCATCGAGCGAGCACGTACTCGGATGGAAGCCGGTCTTGTCGATCAGGATGATC
TGGACGAAGAGCATCAGGGGCTCGCGCCAGCCGAACTGTTCGCCAGGCTCAAGGCGCGCATGCCCGACGG
CGAGGATCTCGTCGTGACCCATGGCGATGCCTGCTTGCCGAATATCATGGTGGAAAATGGCCGCTTTTCT
GGATTCATCGACTGTGGCCGGCTGGGTGTGGCGGACCGCTATCAGGACATAGCGTTGGCTACCCGTGATA
TTGCTGAAGAGCTTGGCGGCGAATGGGCTGACCGCTTCCTCGTGCTTTACGGTATCGCCGCTCCCGATTC
GCAGCGCATCGCCTTCTATCGCCTTCTTGACGAGTTCTTCTGAGCGGGACTCTGGGGTTCGAAATGACCG
ACCAAGCGACGCCCAACCTGCCATCACGAGATTTCGATTCCACCGCCGCCTTCTATGAAAGGTTGGGCTT
CGGAATCGTTTTCCGGGACGCCGGCTGGATGATCCTCCAGCGCGGGGATCTCATGCTGGAGTTCTTCGCC
CACCCCAACTTGTTTATTGCAGCTTATAATGGTTACAAATAAAGCAATAGCATCACAAATTTCACAAATA
AAGCATTTTTTTCACTGCATTCTAGTTGTGGTTTGTCCAAACTCATCAATGTATCTTATCATGTCTGTAT
ACCGTCGACCTCTAGCTAGAGCTTGGCGTAATCATGGTCATAGCTGTTTCCTGTGTGAAATTGTTATCCG
CTCACAATTCCACACAACATACGAGCCGGAAGCATAAAGTGTAAAGCCTGGGGTGCCTAATGAGTGAGCT
AACTCACATTAATTGCGTTGCGCTCACTGCCCGCTTTCCAGTCGGGAAACCTGTCGTGCCAGCTGCATTA
ATGAATCGGCCAACGCGCGGGGAGAGGCGGTTTGCGTATTGGGCGCTCTTCCGCTTCCTCGCTCACTGAC
TCGCTGCGCTCGGTCGTTCGGCTGCGGCGAGCGGTATCAGCTCACTCAAAGGCGGTAATACGGTTATCCA
CAGAATCAGGGGATAACGCAGGAAAGAACATGTGAGCAAAAGGCCAGCAAAAGGCCAGGAACCGTAAAAA
GGCCGCGTTGCTGGCGTTTTTCCATAGGCTCCGCCCCCCTGACGAGCATCACAAAAATCGACGCTCAAGT
CAGAGGTGGCGAAACCCGACAGGACTATAAAGATACCAGGCGTTTCCCCCTGGAAGCTCCCTCGTGCGCT
CTCCTGTTCCGACCCTGCCGCTTACCGGATACCTGTCCGCCTTTCTCCCTTCGGGAAGCGTGGCGCTTTC
TCATAGCTCACGCTGTAGGTATCTCAGTTCGGTGTAGGTCGTTCGCTCCAAGCTGGGCTGTGTGCACGAA
CCCCCCGTTCAGCCCGACCGCTGCGCCTTATCCGGTAACTATCGTCTTGAGTCCAACCCGGTAAGACACG
ACTTATCGCCACTGGCAGCAGCCACTGGTAACAGGATTAGCAGAGCGAGGTATGTAGGCGGTGCTACAGA
GTTCTTGAAGTGGTGGCCTAACTACGGCTACACTAGAAGAACAGTATTTGGTATCTGCGCTCTGCTGAAG
CCAGTTACCTTCGGAAAAAGAGTTGGTAGCTCTTGATCCGGCAAACAAACCACCGCTGGTAGCGGTGGTT
TTTTTGTTTGCAAGCAGCAGATTACGCGCAGAAAAAAAGGATCTCAAGAAGATCCTTTGATCTTTTCTAC
GGGGTCTGACGCTCAGTGGAACGAAAACTCACGTTAAGGGATTTTGGTCATGAGATTATCAAAAAGGATC
TTCACCTAGATCCTTTTAAATTAAAAATGAAGTTTTAAATCAATCTAAAGTATATATGAGTAAACTTGGT
CTGACAGTTACCAATGCTTAATCAGTGAGGCACCTATCTCAGCGATCTGTCTATTTCGTTCATCCATAGT
TGCCTGACTCCCCGTCGTGTAGATAACTACGATACGGGAGGGCTTACCATCTGGCCCCAGTGCTGCAATG
ATACCGCGAGACCCACGCTCACCGGCTCCAGATTTATCAGCAATAAACCAGCCAGCCGGAAGGGCCGAGC
GCAGAAGTGGTCCTGCAACTTTATCCGCCTCCATCCAGTCTATTAATTGTTGCCGGGAAGCTAGAGTAAG
TAGTTCGCCAGTTAATAGTTTGCGCAACGTTGTTGCCATTGCTACAGGCATCGTGGTGTCACGCTCGTCG
TTTGGTATGGCTTCATTCAGCTCCGGTTCCCAACGATCAAGGCGAGTTACATGATCCCCCATGTTGTGCA
AAAAAGCGGTTAGCTCCTTCGGTCCTCCGATCGTTGTCAGAAGTAAGTTGGCCGCAGTGTTATCACTCAT
GGTTATGGCAGCACTGCATAATTCTCTTACTGTCATGCCATCCGTAAGATGCTTTTCTGTGACTGGTGAG
TACTCAACCAAGTCATTCTGAGAATAGTGTATGCGGCGACCGAGTTGCTCTTGCCCGGCGTCAATACGGG
ATAATACCGCGCCACATAGCAGAACTTTAAAAGTGCTCATCATTGGAAAACGTTCTTCGGGGCGAAAACT
CTCAAGGATCTTACCGCTGTTGAGATCCAGTTCGATGTAACCCACTCGTGCACCCAACTGATCTTCAGCA
TCTTTTACTTTCACCAGCGTTTCTGGGTGAGCAAAAACAGGAAGGCAAAATGCCGCAAAAAAGGGAATAA
GGGCGACACGGAAATGTTGAATACTCATACTCTTCCTTTTTCAATATTATTGAAGCATTTATCAGGGTTA
TTGTCTCATGAGCGGATACATATTTGAATGTATTTAGAAAAATAAACAAATAGGGGTTCCGCGCACATTT
CCCCGAAAAGTGCCACCTGACGTCGACGGATCGGGAGATCTCCCGATCCCCTATGGTGCACTCTCAGTAC
AATCTGCTCTGATGCCGCATAGTTAAGCCAGTATCTGCTCCCTGCTTGTGTGTTGGAGGTCGCTGAGTAG
TGCGCGAGCAAAATTTAAGCTACAACAAGGCAAGGCTTGACCGACAATTGCATGAAGAATCTGCTTAGGG
TTAGGCGTTTTGCGCTGCTTCGCGATGTACGGGCCAGATATACGCGTT
Features (pLannotate 1.2.2; 20 found; start..end, strand, type, name):
      1..380     +  enhancer       CMV enhancer: human cytomegalovirus immediate early enhancer
    381..584     +  promoter       CMV promoter: human cytomegalovirus (CMV) immediate early promoter
    580..613     +  LTR            5' LTR (truncated) (fragment): truncated 5' long terminal repeat (LTR) from HIV-1
    629..647     +  promoter       T7 promoter: promoter for bacteriophage T7 RNA polymerase
    673..2898    +  CDS            gH: GH_HCMVM - Also known as UL75. Experimental evidence at protein level: Swiss-Prot protein existence level 1. The heterodimer glycoprotein H-glycoprotein L is required for the fusion of viral and plasma membranes leading to virus entry into the host cell. Following initial binding to host receptor, membrane fusion is mediated by the fusion machinery composed of gB and the heterodimer gH/gL. May also be involved in the fusion between the virion envelope and the outer nuclear membrane during virion morphogenesis (By similarity). In human cytomegalovirus, forms two distincts complexes to mediate v
   2948..3172    +  polyA_signal   bGH poly(A) signal: bovine growth hormone polyadenylation signal
   3176..3197    +  promoter       SV40 promoter (fragment): SV40 enhancer and early promoter
   3218..3646    +  rep_origin     f1 ori (sequence partly withheld): f1 bacteriophage origin of replication; arrow indicates direction of (+) strand synthesis
   3660..3989    +  promoter       SV40 promoter: SV40 enhancer and early promoter
   4056..4847    +  CDS            neo: KKA2_KLEPN - Also known as kan, nptII. Experimental evidence at protein level: Swiss-Prot protein existence level 1. Resistance to kanamycin, neomycin, paromomycin, ribostamycin, butirosin and gentamicin B. From Klebsiella pneumoniae.
   4871..5029    +  CDS            ble (fragment): BLE_KLEPN - Experimental evidence at protein level: Swiss-Prot protein existence level 1. Binding protein with a strong affinity to the bleomycin family of antibiotics. Binds to CL990; an antimitotic-antibiotic compound. From Klebsiella pneumoniae.
   5024..5145    +  polyA_signal   SV40 poly(A) signal: SV40 polyadenylation signal
   5218..5234    -  protein_bind   lac operator: The lac repressor binds to the lac operator to inhibit transcription in E. coli. This inhibition can be relieved by adding lactose or isopropyl-β-D-thiogalactopyranoside (IPTG). lac repressor encoded by lacI
   5242..5272    -  promoter       lac promoter: promoter for the E. coli lac operon
   5287..5308    -  protein_bind   CAP binding site: CAP binding activates transcription in the presence of cAMP. E. coli catabolite activator protein
   5321..5413    -  CDS            lacI (fragment): lac repressor; lacI; The lac repressor binds to the lac operator to inhibit transcription in E. coli. This inhibition can be relieved by adding lactose or isopropyl-β-D-thiogalactopyranoside (IPTG).
   5596..6184    -  rep_origin     ori: high-copy-number ColE1/pMB1/pBR322/pUC origin of replication
   6355..7215    -  CDS            AmpR: β-lactamase; bla; confers resistance to ampicillin, carbenicillin, and related antibiotics
   7216..7320    -  promoter       AmpR promoter: bla
   7379..7431    -  misc_feature   bom (fragment): basis of mobility region from pBR322
