[The description below was written by a language model from this plasmid's Addgene catalogue record and pLannotate feature annotations shown in this document.]
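Description:
pcDNA3-HCMVgH (Merlin) is a mammalian expression plasmid built on the Invitrogen pcDNA3.1(+) backbone that encodes full-length glycoprotein H (gH, UL75) from the Merlin strain of human cytomegalovirus (Human betaherpesvirus 5). The roughly 2.25 kb open reading frame was codon-optimized for human cells and cloned between the NheI and XhoI sites, both of which are retained. Transcription is driven by the CMV immediate-early enhancer and promoter and terminated by the bovine growth hormone polyadenylation signal. A T7 promoter sits just upstream of the insert and could support in vitro transcription. No epitope tag or reporter is annotated or recorded.

In E. coli the plasmid is maintained at high copy through a ColE1/pUC-type origin and selected with ampicillin via β-lactamase. An f1 origin is also present. For mammalian cells, an SV40 early promoter drives the neomycin phosphotransferase gene, followed by an SV40 polyadenylation signal, allowing G418 selection of stable transfectants. The short annotated HIV-1 LTR, ble, lacI and bom fragments, and the lac promoter/operator remnants, appear to be backbone residue or similarity hits rather than functional parts. The two feature tables, one from the depositor sequence and one from repository sequencing, show the same elements in the same order. They differ only in numbering origin and by about three nucleotides in total length.

gH pairs with glycoprotein L as part of the herpesvirus fusion machinery and, in HCMV, takes part in distinct envelope complexes that mediate entry. This plasmid is therefore suited to expressing gH in transfected human cells, typically alongside partner glycoproteins, to study receptor binding. The associated work concerned engineered receptors for HCMV.
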