Addgene plasmid #136448: pcDNA3-HCMVgH (Merlin)
Purpose: Mammalian expression plasmid for HCMV glycoprotein H (Merlin strain), full-length
Depositing lab: Erik Procko. Depositing organization: University of Illinois at Urbana-Champaign. Publication: Engineered receptors for human cytomegalovirus that are orthogonal to normal human biology. Park J, Gill KS, Aghajani AA, Heredia JD, Choi H, Oberstein A, Procko E. PLoS Pathog. 2020 Jun 19;16(6):e1008647. doi: 10.1371/journal.ppat.1008647. eCollection 2020 Jun. PubMed 32559251.
Backbone
  Vector backbone: pcDNA3.1(+)
  Backbone manufacturer: Invitrogen
  Backbone size w/o insert (bp): 5332
  Total vector size (bp): 7582
  Vector type: Mammalian Expression
  Selectable markers: Neomycin (select with G418)
Growth in bacteria
  Bacterial resistance: Ampicillin, 100 μg/mL
  Growth temperature: 37°C
  Growth strain: DH5alpha
  Copy number: High Copy
Gene/Insert
  Gene/Insert name: glycoprotein H (alt names: gH; UL75)
  Species: Human betaherpesvirus 5
  Insert size (bp): 2250
  Mutation: Codon-optimized for human cell expression.
  GenBank ID: YP_081523.1
  Entrez Gene: UL75 (a.k.a. HHV5wtgp069)
  Promoter: CMV
  Cloning method: Restriction Enzyme; 5′ cloning site NheI (not destroyed); 3′ cloning site XhoI (not destroyed)
  Sequencing primers: 5′ CMV-fwd; 3′ BGH-rev
Terms and licenses: Academic/Nonprofit Terms; Industry Terms: Not Available to Industry
How to cite: pcDNA3-HCMVgH (Merlin) was a gift from Erik Procko (Addgene plasmid # 136448 ; http://n2t.net/addgene:136448 ; RRID:Addgene_136448)
